Addgene plasmid #72702: FCIV1-GR S155A
Purpose: Lentiviral expression of GR Phospho-deficient mutant (2nd generation)
Depositing lab: Freddy Jeanneteau. Depositing organization: Delegation INSERM Languedoc Roussillon. Publication: Neurotrophic-priming of glucocorticoid receptor signaling is essential for neuronal plasticity to stress and antidepressant treatment. Arango-Lievano M, Lambert WM, Bath KG, Garabedian MJ, Chao MV, Jeanneteau F. Proc Natl Acad Sci U S A. 2015 Nov 16. pii: 201509045. 10.1073/pnas.1509045112 PubMed 26630005.
Backbone
  Vector backbone: FCIV1
  Vector type: Mammalian Expression, Lentiviral
Growth in bacteria
  Bacterial resistance: Ampicillin, 100 μg/mL
  Growth temperature: 37°C
  Growth strain: NEB Stable
  Copy number: Unknown
Gene/Insert
  Gene/Insert name: GR (alt names: NR3C1; nuclear receptor subfamily 3, group C, member 1)
  Species: R. norvegicus (rat)
  Mutation: S155A
  Entrez Gene: Nr3c1 (a.k.a. GR, Gcr, Grl)
  Promoter: ubiquitin
  Tag / fusion protein: IRES-Venus (C terminal on backbone)
  Cloning method: Unknown
  Sequencing primers: 5′ FCIV1-5 (gttagacgaagcttgggctgcaggtcgac); 3′ EGFP-N
Terms and licenses: Academic/Nonprofit Terms; Industry Terms: Not Available to Industry
How to cite: FCIV1-GR S155A was a gift from Freddy Jeanneteau (Addgene plasmid # 72702 ; http://n2t.net/addgene:72702 ; RRID:Addgene_72702)
