[The description below was written by a language model from this plasmid's Addgene catalogue record.]
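Description:
FCIV1-GR S155A is a second-generation lentiviral transfer plasmid built on the FCIV1 backbone for expressing a mutant glucocorticoid receptor in mammalian cells. It is propagated in E. coli under ampicillin selection. The record lists a recombination-deficient growth strain, which is a common choice for lentiviral plasmids because their repeated LTR sequences can be unstable. No feature table is provided, so the bacterial origin, LTR configuration, packaging signal and any post-transcriptional elements are not documented here, and copy number is listed as unknown. As a second-generation transfer vector, it would need packaging and envelope functions supplied in trans from separate plasmids to produce infectious particles.

The insert is the rat glucocorticoid receptor (GR, encoded by Nr3c1, nuclear receptor subfamily 3 group C member 1) carrying an S155A substitution. Replacing this serine with alanine removes a phosphorylatable residue, giving what the record describes as a phospho-deficient mutant. Expression is driven by a ubiquitin promoter. The backbone supplies an IRES-Venus cassette downstream of the receptor coding sequence. The internal ribosome entry site allows the yellow fluorescent protein Venus to be translated from the same transcript as a separate polypeptide rather than as a fusion. Transduced cells are therefore marked by fluorescence while the receptor itself remains untagged.

The construct is intended for lentiviral delivery of the mutant so that the contribution of phosphorylation at this site to GR function can be tested. The associated publication concerns neurotrophic priming of glucocorticoid receptor signalling in neuronal plasticity, stress and antidepressant responses.
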