>Addgene plasmid #72702 | FCIV1-GR S155A | addgene partial sequence | sequence record 136054 | FCIV1-5 5'-gttagacgaagcttgggctgcaggtcgac-3'
ATATTTGCCAATGGACTCCAAAGAATCCTTAGCTCCCCCTGGTAGAGACGAAGTCCCTGGCAGTTTGCTT
GGCCAGGGGAGGGGGAGCGTAATGGACTTTTATAAAAGCCTGAGGGGAGGAGCTACAGTCAAGGTTTCTG
CATCTTCGCCCTCAGTGGCTGCTGCTTCTCAGGCAGATTCCAAGCAGCAGAGGATTCTCCTTGATTTCTC
GAAAGGCTCCACAAGCAATGTGCAGCAGCGACAGCAGCAGCAGCAGCAGCAGCAGCAGCAGCAGCAGCAG
CAGCAGCAGCAGCAGCAGCCAGACTTATCCAAAGCCGTTTCACTGTCCATGGGGCTGTATATGGGAGAGA
CAGAAACAAAAGTGATGGGGAATGACTTGGGCTACCCACAGCAGGGCCAACTTGGCCTTTCCTCTGGGGA
AACAGACTTTCGGCTTCTGGAAGAAAGCATTGCAAACCTCAATAGGTCGACCGCTGTTCCAGAGAACCCC
AAGAGTTCAACGTCTGCAACTGGGTGTGCTACCCCGACAGAGAAGGAGTTTCCCAAAACTCACTCGGATG
CATCTTCAGAACAGCAAAATCGAAAAAGCCAGACCGGCACCAACGGAGGCAGTGTGAAATTGTATCCCAC
AGACCAAAGCACCTTTGACCTCTTGAAGGATTTGGAGTTTTCCGCTGGGTCCCCAGGTAAAGACACAAAC
GAGAGTCCCTGGAGATCAGATCTGTTGATAGATGAAAACTTGCTTTCTCCTTTGGCGGGAGAAGATGATC
CATTCCTTCTCGAAGGGGACACGAATGAGGATTGTAAGCCTCTTATTTT
