>Addgene plasmid #72702 | FCIV1-GR S155A | addgene partial sequence | sequence record 136055 | EGFP-N 5'-CGTCGCCGTCCAGCTCGACCAG-3'
CCTTGCTCACCATGGTTGTGGCCATATTATCATCGTGTTTTTCAAAGGAAAACCACGTCCCCGTGGTTCG
GGGGGCCTAGACGTTTTTTTAACCTCGACTAAACACATGTAAAGCATGTGTACCGAGGCCCCAGATCAGA
TCCCATACAATGGGGTACCTTCTGGGCATCCTTCAGCCCCTTGTTGAATACGCTTGAGGAGAGCCATTTG
ACTCTTTCCACAACTATCCAACTCACAACGTGGCACTGGGGTTGTGCCGCCTTTGCAGGTGTATCTTATA
CACGTGGCTTTTGGCCGCAGAGGCACCTGTCGCCAGGTGGGGGGTTCCGCTGCCTGCAAAGGGTCGCTAC
AGACGTTGTTTGTCTTCAAGAAGCTTCCAGAGGAACTGCTTCCTTCACGACATTCAACAGACCTTGCATT
CCTTTGGCGAGAGGGGAAAGACCCCTAGGAATGCTCGTCAAGAAGACAGGGCCAGGTTTCCGGGCCCTCA
CATTGCCAAAAGACGGCAATATGGTGGAAAATAACATATAGACAAACGCACACCGGCCTTATTCCAAGCG
GCTTCGGCCAGTAACGTTAGGGGGGGGGGGAGGGAGAGGGGCGGATCCCCAAAACAAAACAAGACAGAAA
CAAAAAGAACAACAAAACATCTACAAGACAAATTGATAAGTTTGTACAGTAAAAGCTATAAATTCAACTT
TCTTTAAGGCAACCTTTCTTAGTAAGGCAGTCATTTTTGATGAAACA
